Addgene plasmid #62633: pcDNA3.1-CHRFAM7A-mGFP
Purpose: mammalian expression of human duplicated Alpha7 (CHRFAM7A) with mEGFP fused into M3-M4 loop
Depositing lab: Henry Lester. Depositing organization: California Institute of Technology. Publication: The duplicated alpha7 subunits assemble and form functional nicotinic receptors with the full-length alpha7. Wang Y, Xiao C, Indersmitten T, Freedman R, Leonard S, Lester HA. J Biol Chem. 2014 Sep 19;289(38):26451-63. doi: 10.1074/jbc.M114.582858. Epub 2014 Jul 23. PubMed 25056953.
Backbone
  Vector backbone: pcDNA3.1
  Backbone manufacturer: Invitrogen
  Backbone size w/o insert (bp): 5600
  Vector type: Mammalian Expression
  Selectable markers: Hygromycin
Growth in bacteria
  Bacterial resistance: Ampicillin, 100 μg/mL
  Growth temperature: 37°C
  Growth strain: Top10
  Copy number: High Copy
Gene/Insert
  Gene/Insert name: CHRFAM7A (alt names: dhAlpha7; Human Alpha7 neuronal nicotinic acetylcholine receptor gene with partial duplication)
  Species: H. sapiens (human)
  Entrez Gene: CHRFAM7A (a.k.a. CHRNA7, CHRNA7-DR1, D-10, NACHRA7)
  Promoter: CMV
  Tag / fusion protein: mEGFP inserted in M3-M4 loop
  Mutation: mGFP inserted in M3-M4 loop
  Cloning method: Unknown
  Sequencing primers: 5′ CMV-F; 3′ BGH Reverse
Terms and licenses: Academic/Nonprofit Terms; Industry Terms: Not Available to Industry
How to cite: pcDNA3.1-CHRFAM7A-mGFP was a gift from Henry Lester (Addgene plasmid # 62633 ; http://n2t.net/addgene:62633 ; RRID:Addgene_62633)
