[The description below was written by a language model from this plasmid's Addgene catalogue record and pLannotate feature annotations shown in this document.]
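Description:
pcDNA3.1-CHRFAM7A-mGFP is a mammalian expression plasmid built on the pcDNA3.1 backbone. It expresses human CHRFAM7A, the partially duplicated form of the alpha7 neuronal nicotinic acetylcholine receptor gene (also called dupα7 or dhAlpha7). It is propagated in E. coli as a high-copy plasmid through a ColE1/pUC-type origin with ampicillin selection from the bla gene. An f1 origin is also present.

The insert is driven by the human CMV immediate-early enhancer and promoter, with a T7 promoter just upstream of the cloning region, and is terminated by the bovine growth hormone polyadenylation signal. Monomeric EGFP is not attached at either end of the protein. Instead it is placed in frame within the intracellular loop between transmembrane segments M3 and M4. In the feature table, the mEGFP coding sequence accordingly sits between two receptor-derived fragments. The annotation software labels these fragments as CHRNA2, which most likely reflects homology matching among nicotinic subunits, since the catalogue entry identifies the insert as CHRFAM7A.

The two sources disagree on the mammalian selection marker. The catalogue lists hygromycin, but the annotated sequence shows an SV40 promoter driving the neo (nptII) gene with an SV40 polyadenylation signal, which would confer G418 resistance. No hygromycin resistance gene was detected.

The fluorescent fusion allows the duplicated subunit to be visualised in transfected mammalian cells. The associated study examined whether duplicated alpha7 subunits assemble with full-length alpha7 to form functional nicotinic receptors.
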