Features (pLannotate 1.2.2; 22 found; start..end, strand, type, name):
     28..80      -  misc_feature   bom (fragment): basis of mobility region from pBR322
    235..614     +  enhancer       CMV enhancer: human cytomegalovirus immediate early enhancer
    615..818     +  promoter       CMV promoter: human cytomegalovirus (CMV) immediate early promoter
    814..847     +  LTR            5' LTR (truncated) (fragment): truncated 5' long terminal repeat (LTR) from HIV-1
    863..881     +  promoter       T7 promoter: promoter for bacteriophage T7 RNA polymerase
   1470..2162    +  CDS            CHRNA2 (fragment): ACHA2_HUMAN - Experimental evidence at protein level: Swiss-Prot protein existence level 1. After binding acetylcholine, the AChR responds by an extensive change in conformation that affects all subunits and leads to opening of an ion-conducting channel across the plasma membrane. From Homo sapiens (Human).
   2364..3080    +  CDS            mEGFP: mEGFP is a basic (constitutively fluorescent) green fluorescent protein published in 2002, derived from Aequorea victoria. It has moderate acid sensitivity.
   3081..3317    +  CDS            CHRNA2 (fragment): ACHA2_HUMAN - Experimental evidence at protein level: Swiss-Prot protein existence level 1. After binding acetylcholine, the AChR responds by an extensive change in conformation that affects all subunits and leads to opening of an ion-conducting channel across the plasma membrane. From Homo sapiens (Human).
   3489..3713    +  polyA_signal   bGH poly(A) signal: bovine growth hormone polyadenylation signal
   3717..3738    +  promoter       SV40 promoter (fragment): SV40 enhancer and early promoter
   3759..4187    +  rep_origin     f1 ori (sequence partly withheld): f1 bacteriophage origin of replication; arrow indicates direction of (+) strand synthesis
   4201..4530    +  promoter       SV40 promoter: SV40 enhancer and early promoter
   4597..5388    +  CDS            neo: KKA2_KLEPN - Also known as kan, nptII. Experimental evidence at protein level: Swiss-Prot protein existence level 1. Resistance to kanamycin, neomycin, paromomycin, ribostamycin, butirosin and gentamicin B. From Klebsiella pneumoniae.
   5412..5570    +  CDS            ble (fragment): BLE_KLEPN - Experimental evidence at protein level: Swiss-Prot protein existence level 1. Binding protein with a strong affinity to the bleomycin family of antibiotics. Binds to CL990; an antimitotic-antibiotic compound. From Klebsiella pneumoniae.
   5565..5686    +  polyA_signal   SV40 poly(A) signal: SV40 polyadenylation signal
   5759..5775    -  protein_bind   lac operator: The lac repressor binds to the lac operator to inhibit transcription in E. coli. This inhibition can be relieved by adding lactose or isopropyl-β-D-thiogalactopyranoside (IPTG). lac repressor encoded by lacI
   5783..5813    -  promoter       lac promoter: promoter for the E. coli lac operon
   5828..5849    -  protein_bind   CAP binding site: CAP binding activates transcription in the presence of cAMP. E. coli catabolite activator protein
   5862..5954    -  CDS            lacI (fragment): lac repressor; lacI; The lac repressor binds to the lac operator to inhibit transcription in E. coli. This inhibition can be relieved by adding lactose or isopropyl-β-D-thiogalactopyranoside (IPTG).
   6137..6722    -  rep_origin     ori: high-copy-number ColE1/pMB1/pBR322/pUC origin of replication
   6893..7753    -  CDS            AmpR: β-lactamase; bla; confers resistance to ampicillin, carbenicillin, and related antibiotics
   7754..7858    -  promoter       AmpR promoter: bla
>Addgene plasmid #62633 | pcDNA3.1-CHRFAM7A-mGFP | addgene full sequence | sequence record 107617 | Addgene assembled full plasmid sequence
GACGGATCGGGAGATCTCCCGATCCCCTATGGTGCACTCTCAGTACAATCTGCTCTGATGCCGCATAGTT
AAGCCAGTATCTGCTCCCTGCTTGTGTGTTGGAGGTCGCTGAGTAGTGCGCGAGCAAAATTTAAGCTACA
ACAAGGCAAGGCTTGACCGACAATTGCATGAAGAATCTGCTTAGGGTTAGGCGTTTTGCGCTGCTTCGCG
ATGTACGGGCCAGATATACGCGTTGACATTGATTATTGACTAGTTATTAATAGTAATCAATTACGGGGTC
ATTAGTTCATAGCCCATATATGGAGTTCCGCGTTACATAACTTACGGTAAATGGCCCGCCTGGCTGACCG
CCCAACGACCCCCGCCCATTGACGTCAATAATGACGTATGTTCCCATAGTAACGCCAATAGGGACTTTCC
ATTGACGTCAATGGGTGGAGTATTTACGGTAAACTGCCCACTTGGCAGTACATCAAGTGTATCATATGCC
AAGTACGCCCCCTATTGACGTCAATGACGGTAAATGGCCCGCCTGGCATTATGCCCAGTACATGACCTTA
TGGGACTTTCCTACTTGGCAGTACATCTACGTATTAGTCATCGCTATTACCATGGTGATGCGGTTTTGGC
AGTACATCAATGGGCGTGGATAGCGGTTTGACTCACGGGGATTTCCAAGTCTCCACCCCATTGACGTCAA
TGGGAGTTTGTTTTGGCACCAAAATCAACGGGACTTTCCAAAATGTCGTAACAACTCCGCCCCATTGACG
CAAATGGGCGGTAGGCGTGTACGGTGGGAGGTCTATATAAGCAGAGCTCTCTGGCTAACTAGAGAACCCA
CTGCTTACTGGCTTATCGAAATTAATACGACTCACTATAGGGAGACCCAAGCTGGCTAGCGTTTAAACTT
AAGCTTGGTACCGAGCTCGGATCCACTAGTCCAGTGTGGTGGAATTGCCCTTCTCGGTGCCCCTTGCCAT
TTTCCAGCCGCGCTCCCACGAGGGTCACGGCGGCGGGGAGAGGTGGAGCCGCGAGAGCTCGGCCGGGGGC
CCCGCCTGGTGGTCGCGGCCATGACAGCGGCTCGGGACAGGCTCCTTTTCCGCGCCCCTCCCGCCGGAGG
TGAGGGGAAGATGTCCATGTCAGGGTTCAAGGCCAAACCGAAGTTACTGGCCTCTATCTTCCAGGAGAAC
CAGGAGCCACAGCCGCGGCTCACGCCCCACCGCAACATTAAGATTACAAGTGGACACCTGAGTCAGCAGG
ACCTGGAATCCCAGATGAGAGAGCTTATCTACACGACTCAGATCTTGTTGTCACCCCCATTATTGACAAT
CCAAAGGTGCAGAAAGCACTCTGACAAATAATGAAACAACCACCATCGGTTAAATTTGATGCAAAAATAT
TGCATCTACCAGCATTTTCAGTTCCAATTGCTAATCCAGCATTTGTGGATAGCTGCAAACTGTGATATTG
CTGATGAGCGCTTTGACGCCACATTCCACACTAACGTGTTGGTGAATTCTTCTGGGCATTGCCAGTACCT
GCCTCCAGGCATATTCAAGAGTTCCTGCTACATCGATGTACGCTGGTTTCCCTTTGATGTGCAGCACTGC
AAACTGAAGTTTGGGTCCTGGTCTTACGGAGGCTGGTCCTTGGATCTGCAGATGCAGGAGGCAGATATCA
GTGGCTATATCCCCAATGGAGAATGGGACCTAGTGGGAATCCCCGGCAAGAGGAGTGAAAGGTTCTATGA
GTGCTGCAAAGAGCCCTACCCTGATGTCACCTTCACAGTGACCATGCGCCGCAGGACACTCTACTATGGC
CTCAACCTGCTGATCCCCTGTGTGCTCATCTCCGCCCTCGCCCTGCTGGTGTTCCTGCTTCCTGCAGATT
CCGGGGAGAAGATTTCCCTGGGGATAACAGTCTTACTCTCTCTTACCGTCTTCATGCTGCTCGTGGCTGA
GATCATGCCCGCAACATCCGATTCGGTACCATTGATAGCCCAGTACTTCGCCAGCACCATGATCATCGTG
GGCCTCTCGGTGGTGGTGACGGTGATCGTGCTGCAGTACCACCACCACGACCCCGACGGGGGCAAGATGC
CCAAGTGGACCAGAGTCATCCTTCTGAACTGGTGCGCGTGGTTCCTGCGAATGAAGAGGCCCGGGGAGGA
CAAGGTGCGCCCGGCCTGCCAGCACAAGCAGCGGCGCTGCAGCCTGGCCAGTGTGGAGATGAGCGCCGTG
GCGCCGCCGCCCGCCAGCAACGGGAACCTGCTGTACATCGGCTTCCGCGGCCTGGACGGCGTGCACTGTG
TCCCGACCCCCGACTCTGGGGTAGTGTGTGGCCGCATGGCCTGCGCTGGCGCCATGGTGAGCAAGGGCGA
GGAGCTGTTCACCGGGGTGGTGCCCATCCTGGTCGAGCTGGACGGCGACGTAAACGGCCACAAGTTCAGC
GTGTCCGGCGAGGGCGAGGGCGATGCCACCTACGGCAAGCTGACCCTGAAGTTCATCTGCACCACCGGCA
AGCTGCCCGTGCCCTGGCCCACCCTCGTGACCACCCTGACCTACGGCGTGCAGTGCTTCAGCCGCTACCC
CGACCACATGAAGCAGCACGACTTCTTCAAGTCCGCCATGCCCGAAGGCTACGTCCAGGAGCGCACCATC
TTCTTCAAGGACGACGGCAACTACAAGACCCGCGCCGAGGTGAAGTTCGAGGGCGACACCCTGGTGAACC
GCATCGAGCTGAAGGGCATCGACTTCAAGGAGGACGGCAACATCCTGGGGCACAAGCTGGAGTACAACTA
CAACAGCCACAACGTCTATATCATGGCCGACAAGCAGAAGAACGGCATCAAGGTGAACTTCAAGATCCGC
CACAACATCGAGGACGGCAGCGTGCAGCTCGCCGACCACTACCAGCAGAACACCCCCATCGGCGACGGCC
CCGTGCTGCTGCCCGACAACCACTACCTGAGCACCCAGTCCAAGCTTAGCAAAGACCCCAACGAGAAGCG
CGATCACATGGTCCTGCTGGAGTTCGTGACCGCCGCCGGGATCACTCTCGGCATGGACGAGCTGTACAAG
GCAGGCGCCTCCCCCACGCACGATGAGCACCTCCTGCACGGCGGGCAACCCCCCGAGGGGGACCCGGACT
TGGCCAAGATCCTGGAGGAGGTCCGCTACATTGCCAACCGCTTCCGCTGCCAGGACGAAAGCGAGGCGGT
CTGCAGCGAGTGGAAGTTCGCCGCCTGTGTGGTGGACCGCCTGTGCCTCATGGCCTTCTCGGTCTTCACC
ATCATCTGCACCATCGGCATCCTGATGTCGGCTCCCAACTTCGTGGAGGCCGTGTCCAAAGACTTTGCGT
AACCACGCCTGGTTCTGTACATGTGGAAAACTCACAGATGGGCAAGGAAGGGCAATTCTGCAGATATCCA
GCACAGTGGCGGCCGCTCGAGTCTAGAGGGCCCGTTTAAACCCGCTGATCAGCCTCGACTGTGCCTTCTA
GTTGCCAGCCATCTGTTGTTTGCCCCTCCCCCGTGCCTTCCTTGACCCTGGAAGGTGCCACTCCCACTGT
CCTTTCCTAATAAAATGAGGAAATTGCATCGCATTGTCTGAGTAGGTGTCATTCTATTCTGGGGGGTGGG
GTGGGGCAGGACAGCAAGGGGGAGGATTGGGAAGACAATAGCAGGCATGCTGGGGATGCGGTGGGCTCTA
TGGCTTCTGAGGCGGAAAGAACCAGCTGGGGCTCTAGGGGGTATCCCC
[124 nt withheld, positions 3759-3882]
C
[91 nt withheld, positions 3884-3974]
A
[49 nt withheld, positions 3976-4024]
CCTTTGACGTTGGAGTCCACGTTCTTT
[37 nt withheld, positions 4052-4088]
ACCCTATCTCGGTCTATTCTTTTGATTTATAAGGGATTTTGCCGATTTCGGCCTATTGGTTAAAAAATGA
GCTGATTTAACAAAAATTTAACGCGAATTAATTCTGTGGAATGTGTGTCAGTTAGGGTGTGGAAAGTCCC
CAGGCTCCCCAGCAGGCAGAAGTATGCAAAGCATGCATCTCAATTAGTCAGCAACCAGGTGTGGAAAGTC
CCCAGGCTCCCCAGCAGGCAGAAGTATGCAAAGCATGCATCTCAATTAGTCAGCAACCATAGTCCCGCCC
CTAACTCCGCCCATCCCGCCCCTAACTCCGCCCAGTTCCGCCCATTCTCCGCCCCATGGCTGACTAATTT
TTTTTATTTATGCAGAGGCCGAGGCCGCCTCTGCCTCTGAGCTATTCCAGAAGTAGTGAGGAGGCTTTTT
TGGAGGCCTAGGCTTTTGCAAAAAGCTCCCGGGAGCTTGTATATCCATTTTCGGATCTGATCAAGAGACA
GGATGAGGATCGTTTCGCATGATTGAACAAGATGGATTGCACGCAGGTTCTCCGGCCGCTTGGGTGGAGA
GGCTATTCGGCTATGACTGGGCACAACAGACAATCGGCTGCTCTGATGCCGCCGTGTTCCGGCTGTCAGC
GCAGGGGCGCCCGGTTCTTTTTGTCAAGACCGACCTGTCCGGTGCCCTGAATGAACTGCAGGACGAGGCA
GCGCGGCTATCGTGGCTGGCCACGACGGGCGTTCCTTGCGCAGCTGTGCTCGACGTTGTCACTGAAGCGG
GAAGGGACTGGCTGCTATTGGGCGAAGTGCCGGGGCAGGATCTCCTGTCATCTCACCTTGCTCCTGCCGA
GAAAGTATCCATCATGGCTGATGCAATGCGGCGGCTGCATACGCTTGATCCGGCTACCTGCCCATTCGAC
CACCAAGCGAAACATCGCATCGAGCGAGCACGTACTCGGATGGAAGCCGGTCTTGTCGATCAGGATGATC
TGGACGAAGAGCATCAGGGGCTCGCGCCAGCCGAACTGTTCGCCAGGCTCAAGGCGCGCATGCCCGACGG
CGAGGATCTCGTCGTGACCCATGGCGATGCCTGCTTGCCGAATATCATGGTGGAAAATGGCCGCTTTTCT
GGATTCATCGACTGTGGCCGGCTGGGTGTGGCGGACCGCTATCAGGACATAGCGTTGGCTACCCGTGATA
TTGCTGAAGAGCTTGGCGGCGAATGGGCTGACCGCTTCCTCGTGCTTTACGGTATCGCCGCTCCCGATTC
GCAGCGCATCGCCTTCTATCGCCTTCTTGACGAGTTCTTCTGAGCGGGACTCTGGGGTTCGAAATGACCG
ACCAAGCGACGCCCAACCTGCCATCACGAGATTTCGATTCCACCGCCGCCTTCTATGAAAGGTTGGGCTT
CGGAATCGTTTTCCGGGACGCCGGCTGGATGATCCTCCAGCGCGGGGATCTCATGCTGGAGTTCTTCGCC
CACCCCAACTTGTTTATTGCAGCTTATAATGGTTACAAATAAAGCAATAGCATCACAAATTTCACAAATA
AAGCATTTTTTTCACTGCATTCTAGTTGTGGTTTGTCCAAACTCATCAATGTATCTTATCATGTCTGTAT
ACCGTCGACCTCTAGCTAGAGCTTGGCGTAATCATGGTCATAGCTGTTTCCTGTGTGAAATTGTTATCCG
CTCACAATTCCACACAACATACGAGCCGGAAGCATAAAGTGTAAAGCCTGGGGTGCCTAATGAGTGAGCT
AACTCACATTAATTGCGTTGCGCTCACTGCCCGCTTTCCAGTCGGGAAACCTGTCGTGCCAGCTGCATTA
ATGAATCGGCCAACGCGCGGGGAGAGGCGGTTTGCGTATTGGGCGCTCTTCCGCTTCCTCGCTCACTGAC
TCGCTGCGCTCGGTCGTTCGGCTGCGGCGAGCGGTATCAGCTCACTCAAAGGCGGTAATACGGTTATCCA
CAGAATCAGGGGATAACGCAGGAAAGAACATGTGAGCAAAAGGCCAGCAAAAGGCCAGGAACCGTAAAAA
GGCCGCGTTGCTGGCGTTTTTCCATAGGCTCCGCCCCCCTGACGAGCATCACAAAAATCGACGCTCAAGT
CAGAGGTGGCGAAACCCGACAGGACTATAAAGATACCAGGCGTTTCCCCCTGGAAGCTCCCTCGTGCGCT
CTCCTGTTCCGACCCTGCCGCTTACCGGATACCTGTCCGCCTTTCTCCCTTCGGGAAGCGTGGCGCTTTC
TCATAGCTCACGCTGTAGGTATCTCAGTTCGGTGTAGGTCGTTCGCTCCAAGCTGGGCTGTGTGCACGAA
CCCCCCGTTCAGCCCGACCGCTGCGCCTTATCCGGTAACTATCGTCTTGAGTCCAACCCGGTAAGACACG
ACTTATCGCCACTGGCAGCAGCCACTGGTAACAGGATTAGCAGAGCGAGGTATGTAGGCGGTGCTACAGA
GTTCTTGAAGTGGTGGCCTAACTACGGCTACACTAGAAGAACAGTATTTGGTATCTGCGCTCTGCTGAAG
CCAGTTACCTTCGGAAAAAGAGTTGGTAGCTCTTGATCCGGCAAACAAACCACCGCTGGTAGCGGTTTTT
TTGTTTGCAAGCAGCAGATTACGCGCAGAAAAAAAGGATCTCAAGAAGATCCTTTGATCTTTTCTACGGG
GTCTGACGCTCAGTGGAACGAAAACTCACGTTAAGGGATTTTGGTCATGAGATTATCAAAAAGGATCTTC
ACCTAGATCCTTTTAAATTAAAAATGAAGTTTTAAATCAATCTAAAGTATATATGAGTAAACTTGGTCTG
ACAGTTACCAATGCTTAATCAGTGAGGCACCTATCTCAGCGATCTGTCTATTTCGTTCATCCATAGTTGC
CTGACTCCCCGTCGTGTAGATAACTACGATACGGGAGGGCTTACCATCTGGCCCCAGTGCTGCAATGATA
CCGCGAGACCCACGCTCACCGGCTCCAGATTTATCAGCAATAAACCAGCCAGCCGGAAGGGCCGAGCGCA
GAAGTGGTCCTGCAACTTTATCCGCCTCCATCCAGTCTATTAATTGTTGCCGGGAAGCTAGAGTAAGTAG
TTCGCCAGTTAATAGTTTGCGCAACGTTGTTGCCATTGCTACAGGCATCGTGGTGTCACGCTCGTCGTTT
GGTATGGCTTCATTCAGCTCCGGTTCCCAACGATCAAGGCGAGTTACATGATCCCCCATGTTGTGCAAAA
AAGCGGTTAGCTCCTTCGGTCCTCCGATCGTTGTCAGAAGTAAGTTGGCCGCAGTGTTATCACTCATGGT
TATGGCAGCACTGCATAATTCTCTTACTGTCATGCCATCCGTAAGATGCTTTTCTGTGACTGGTGAGTAC
TCAACCAAGTCATTCTGAGAATAGTGTATGCGGCGACCGAGTTGCTCTTGCCCGGCGTCAATACGGGATA
ATACCGCGCCACATAGCAGAACTTTAAAAGTGCTCATCATTGGAAAACGTTCTTCGGGGCGAAAACTCTC
AAGGATCTTACCGCTGTTGAGATCCAGTTCGATGTAACCCACTCGTGCACCCAACTGATCTTCAGCATCT
TTTACTTTCACCAGCGTTTCTGGGTGAGCAAAAACAGGAAGGCAAAATGCCGCAAAAAAGGGAATAAGGG
CGACACGGAAATGTTGAATACTCATACTCTTCCTTTTTCAATATTATTGAAGCATTTATCAGGGTTATTG
TCTCATGAGCGGATACATATTTGAATGTATTTAGAAAAATAAACAAATAGGGGTTCCGCGCACATTTCCC
CGAAAAGTGCCACCTGACGTC
