>Addgene plasmid #62633 | pcDNA3.1-CHRFAM7A-mGFP | addgene partial sequence | sequence record 106127 | BGH-rev 5'-TAGAAGGCACAGTCGAGG-3'
GGGCCCTCTAGACTCGAGCGGCCGCCACTGTGCTGGATATCTGCAGAATTGCCCTTCCTTGCCCATCTGT
GAGTTTTCCACATGTACAGAACCAGGCGTGGTTACGCAAAGTCTTTGGACACGGCCTCCACGAAGTTGGG
AGCCGACATCAGGATGCCGATGGTGCAGATGATGGTGAAGACCGAGAAGGCCATGAGGCACAGGCGGTCC
ACCACACAGGCGGCGAACTTCCACTCGCTGCAGACCGCCTCGCTTTCGTCCTGGCAGCGGAAGCGGTTGG
CAATGTAGCGGACCTCCTCCAGGATCTTGGCCAAGTCCGGGTCCCCCTCGGGGGGTTGCCCGCCGTGCAG
GAGGTGCTCATCGTGCGTGGGGGAGGCGCCTGCCTTGTACAGCTCGTCCATGCCGAGAGTGATCCCGGCG
GCGGTCACGAACTCCAGCAGGACCATGTGATCGCGCTTCTCGTTGGGGTCTTTGCTAAGCTTGGACTGGG
TGCTCAGGTAGTGGTTGTCGGGCAGCAGCACGGGGCCGTCGCCGATGGGGGTGTTCTGCTGGTAGTGGTC
GGCGAGCTGCACGCTGCCGTCCTCGATGTTGTGGCGGATCTTGAAGTTCACCTTGATGCCGTTCTTCTGC
TTGTCGGCCATGATATAGACGTTGTGGCTGTTGTAGTTGTACTCCAGCTTGTGCCCCAGGATGTTGCCG
