>Addgene plasmid #62633 | pcDNA3.1-CHRFAM7A-mGFP | addgene partial sequence | sequence record 106768 | GFP2(b) 5'-CTTGATGCCGTTCTTCTGCTTGT-3'
GACGTTGTGGCTGTTGTAGTTGTACTCCAGCTTGTGCCCCAGGATGTTGCCGTCCTCCTTGAAGTCGATG
CCCTTCAGCTCGATGCGGTTCACCAGGGTGTCGCCCTCGAACTTCACCTCGGCGCGGGTCTTGTAGTTGC
CGTCGTCCTTGAAGAAGATGGTGCGCTCCTGGACGTAGCCTTCGGGCATGGCGGACTTGAAGAAGTCGTG
CTGCTTCATGTGGTCGGGGTAGCGGCTGAAGCACTGCACGCCGTAGGTCAGGGTGGTCACGAGGGTGGGC
CAGGGCACGGGCAGCTTGCCGGTGGTGCAGATGAACTTCAGGGTCAGCTTGCCGTAGGTGGCATCGCCCT
CGCCCTCGCCGGACACGCTGAACTTGTGGCCGTTTACGTCGCCGTCCAGCTCGACCAGGATGGGCACCAC
CCCGGTGAACAGCTCCTCGCCCTTGCTCACCATGGCGCCAGCGCAGGCCATGCGGCCACACACTACCCCA
GAGTCGGGGGTCGGGACACAGTGCACGCCGTCCAGGCCGCGGAAGCCGATGTACAGCAGGTTCCCGTTGC
TGGCGGGCGGCGGCGCCACGGCGCTCATCTCCACACTGGCCAGGCTGCAGCGCCGCTGCTTGTGCTGGCA
GGCCGGGCGCACCTTGTCCTCCCCGGGCCTCTTCATTCGCAGGAACCACGCGCACCAGTTCAGAAGGATG
ACTCTGGTCCACTTGGGCATCTTGCCCCCGTCGGGGTCGTGGTGGTGGTACTGCAGCACGATCACCGTCA
CCACCACCGAGAGGCCCACGATGATCATGGTGCTGGCGAAGTACTGGGCTATCAATGGTACCGAATCGGA
TGTTGCGGGCATGATCTCAGCCACGAGCAGCATGAAGACGGTAAGAGAGAGTAAGACTGTTATCCCCAGG
GAAATCTTCTCCCCGGAATCTGCAGGAAGCAGGAACACCAGCAGGGCGAGGGCGGAGATGAGCACACAGG
GGATCAGCAGGTTGAGGCCATAGTAGAGTGTCCTGCGGCGCATGGTCA
