>Addgene plasmid #62633 | pcDNA3.1-CHRFAM7A-mGFP | addgene partial sequence | sequence record 107612 | CMV-F 5'-CGCAAATGGGCGGTAGGCGTG-3'
CTATATAAGCAGAGCTCTCTGGCTAACTAGAGAACCCACTGCTTACTGGCTTATCGAAATTAATACGACT
CACTATAGGGAGACCCAAGCTGGCTAGCGTTTAAACTTAAGCTTGGTACCGAGCTCGGATCCACTAGTCC
AGTGTGGTGGAATTGCCCTTCTCGGTGCCCCTTGCCATTTTCCAGCCGCGCTCCCACGAGGGTCACGGCG
GCGGGGAGAGGTGGAGCCGCGAGAGCTCGGCCGGGGGCCCCGCCTGGTGGTCGCGGCCATGACAGCGGCT
CGGGACAGGCTCCTTTTCCGCGCCCCTCCCGCCGGAGGTGAGGGGAAGATGTCCATGTCAGGGTTCAAGG
CCAAACCGAAGTTACTGGCCTCTATCTTCCAGGAGAACCAGGAGCCACAGCCGCGGCTCACGCCCCACCG
CAACATTAAGATTACAAGTGGACACCTGAGTCAGCAGGACCTGGAATCCCAGATGAGAGAGCTTATCTAC
ACGACTCAGATCTTGTTGTCACCCCCATTATTGACAATCCAAAGGTGCAGAAAGCACTCTGACAAATAAT
GAAACAACCACCATCGGTTAAATTTGATGCAAAAATATTGCATCTACCAGCATTTTCAGTTCCAATTGCT
AATCCAGCATTTGTGGATAGCTGCAAACTGTGATATTGCTGATGAGCGCTTTGACGCCACATTCCACACT
AACGTGTTGGTGAATTCTTCTGGGCATTGCCAGTACCTGCCTCCAGGCATATTCAAGAGTTCCTGCTACA
TCGATGTACGCTGGTTTCCCTTTGATGTGCAGCACTGCAAACTGAAGTTTGGGTCCTGGTCTTACGGAGG
CTGGTCCTTGGATCTGCAGATGCAGGAGGCAGATATCAGTGGCTATATCCCCAATGGAGAATGGGACCTA
GTGGGAATCCCCGGCAAGAGGAGTGAAAGGTTCTATGAGTGCTGCAAAGAGCCCTACCCTGATGTCACCT
TCACAGTG
