>Addgene plasmid #62633 | pcDNA3.1-CHRFAM7A-mGFP | addgene partial sequence | sequence record 107615 | C-ter-GFP 5'-CTCCTCGCCCTTGCTCAC-3'
GCGGCCACACACTACCCCAGAGTCGGGGGTCGGGACACAGTGCACGCCGTCCAGGCCGCGGAAGCCGATG
TACAGCAGGTTCCCGTTGCTGGCGGGCGGCGGCGCCACGGCGCTCATCTCCACACTGGCCAGGCTGCAGC
GCCGCTGCTTGTGCTGGCAGGCCGGGCGCACCTTGTCCTCCCCGGGCCTCTTCATTCGCAGGAACCACGC
GCACCAGTTCAGAAGGATGACTCTGGTCCACTTGGGCATCTTGCCCCCGTCGGGGTCGTGGTGGTGGTAC
TGCAGCACGATCACCGTCACCACCACCGAGAGGCCCACGATGATCATGGTGCTGGCGAAGTACTGGGCTA
TCAATGGTACCGAATCGGATGTTGCGGGCATGATCTCAGCCACGAGCAGCATGAAGACGGTAAGAGAGAG
TAAGACTGTTATCCCCAGGGAAATCTTCTCCCCGGAATCTGCAGGAAGCAGGAACACCAGCAGGGCGAGG
GCGGAGATGAGCACACAGGGGATCAGCAGGTTGAGGCCATAGTAGAGTGTCCTGCGGCGCATGGTCACTG
TGAAGGTGACATCAGGGTAGGGCTCTTTGCAGCACTCATAGAACCTTTCACTCCTCTTGCCGGGGATTCC
CACTAGGTCCCATTCTCCATTGGGGATATAGCCACTGATATCTGCCTCCTGCATCTGCAGATCCAAGGAC
CAGCCTCCGTAAGACCAGGACCCAAACTTCAGTTTGCAGTGCTGCACATCAAAGGGAAACCAGCGTACAT
CGATGTAGCAGGAACTCTTGAATATGCCTGGAGGCAGGTACTGGCAATGCCCAGAAGAATTCACCAACAC
GTTAGTGTGGAATGTGGCGTCAAAGCGCTCATCAGCAATATCACAGTTTGCAGCTATCCACAAATGCTGG
ATTAGCAATTGGAACTGAAAATGCTGGTAGATGCAATATTTTTGCATCAAATTTAACCGATGGTGGTTGT
TTCATTATTTGTCAGAGTGCTTTCTGCACCTTTGGATTGTCAATAATGGGGG
